Addgene plasmid #207958: TurboID-MCS MSCV-IRES-GFP
Purpose: Retroviral vector for cloning a gene of interest with a glycine-serine linker and TurboID on the N-terminus
Depositing lab: Timothy Ley. Depositing organization: Washington University in Saint Louis. Publication: Proteogenomic analysis reveals cytoplasmic sequestration of RUNX1 by the acute myeloid leukemia-initiating CBFB::MYH11 oncofusion protein. Day RB, Hickman JA, Xu Z, Katerndahl CD, Ferraro F, Ramakrishnan SM, Erdmann-Gilmore P, Sprung RW, Mi Y, Townsend RR, Miller CA, Ley TJ. J Clin Invest. 2023 Dec 7:e176311. doi: 10.1172/JCI176311. PubMed 38061017.
Backbone
  Vector backbone: MSCV-IRES-GFP
  Backbone size w/o insert (bp): 6441
  Total vector size (bp): 7487
  Vector type: Mammalian Expression, Retroviral ; TurboID biotin proximity ligase
  Selectable markers: GFP
Growth in bacteria
  Bacterial resistance: Ampicillin, 100 μg/mL
  Growth temperature: 37°C
  Growth strain: NEB Stable
  Copy number: Unknown
Gene/Insert
  Gene/Insert name: TurboID
  Species: Synthetic
  Tag / fusion protein: TurboID (N terminal on insert)
Terms and licenses: Academic/Nonprofit Terms; Industry Terms: Not Available to Industry
How to cite: TurboID-MCS MSCV-IRES-GFP was a gift from Timothy Ley (Addgene plasmid # 207958 ; http://n2t.net/addgene:207958 ; RRID:Addgene_207958)
