[The description below was written by a language model from this plasmid's Addgene catalogue record and pLannotate feature annotations shown in this document.]
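Description:
TurboID-MCS MSCV-IRES-GFP is a 7,487 bp gammaretroviral expression vector built on the MSCV-IRES-GFP backbone. It serves as a cloning scaffold for fusing a gene of interest to the TurboID biotin proximity ligase. In bacteria it is maintained through a high-copy ColE1/pUC-type origin and an ampicillin resistance cassette (β-lactamase with its own promoter). The rest of the bacterial backbone carries only nonfunctional remnants, including fragments of lacI, lacZα, rop, bom and the tetracycline resistance gene, together with a lac promoter/operator region.

The retroviral portion is flanked by murine embryonic stem cell virus 5' and 3' long terminal repeats. Downstream of the 5' LTR lie the MESV Ψ packaging signal and a truncated, start-codon-less MMLV gag segment, which together support encapsidation of the genomic RNA when viral proteins are supplied in trans by packaging cells. No separate internal promoter is annotated, so transcription of the payload is presumably driven by the 5' LTR. The payload begins with the synthetic TurboID coding sequence, an engineered E. coli biotin ligase with improved catalytic efficiency. According to the record, this is followed by a glycine-serine linker and a multiple cloning site, which are not individually annotated, so that an inserted gene carries TurboID at its N-terminus. An EMCV IRES then directs translation of EGFP from the same transcript, so transduced mammalian cells can be identified or sorted by fluorescence; no drug selection marker for mammalian cells is listed.

The vector is intended for stable retroviral delivery of TurboID-tagged bait proteins for proximity-dependent biotinylation. The associated publication used a proteogenomic approach to study an acute myeloid leukemia oncofusion protein.
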