Features (pLannotate 1.2.2; 20 found; start..end, strand, type, name):
    580..921     +  misc_feature   MESV Ψ: packaging signal of murine embryonic stem cell virus
    988..1404    +  CDS            gag (truncated): truncated Moloney murine leukemia virus (MMLV) gag gene lacking the start codon
   1441..2400    +  CDS            TurboID: mutant of the E. coli biotin ligase BioID engineered for improved catalytic efficiency (Branon et al., 2018)
   2584..3046    +  misc_feature   IRES: internal ribosome entry site (IRES) of the encephalomyocarditis virus (EMCV)
   3060..3779    +  CDS            EGFP: the original enhanced GFP (Yang et al., 1996) mammalian codon-optimized
   3796..3822    +  misc_feature   MCS (fragment): pBluescript multiple cloning site
   3881..4395    +  LTR            3' LTR: 3' long terminal repeat from murine embryonic stem cell virus
   4557..4573    -  protein_bind   lac operator: The lac repressor binds to the lac operator to inhibit transcription in E. coli. This inhibition can be relieved by adding lactose or isopropyl-β-D-thiogalactopyranoside (IPTG). lac repressor encoded by lacI
   4581..4611    -  promoter       lac promoter: promoter for the E. coli lac operon
   4626..4647    -  protein_bind   CAP binding site: CAP binding activates transcription in the presence of cAMP. E. coli catabolite activator protein
   4660..4752    -  CDS            lacI (fragment): lac repressor; lacI; The lac repressor binds to the lac operator to inhibit transcription in E. coli. This inhibition can be relieved by adding lactose or isopropyl-β-D-thiogalactopyranoside (IPTG).
   4935..5523    -  rep_origin     ori: high-copy-number ColE1/pMB1/pBR322/pUC origin of replication
   5694..6554    -  CDS            AmpR: β-lactamase; bla; confers resistance to ampicillin, carbenicillin, and related antibiotics
   6555..6659    -  promoter       AmpR promoter: bla
   6754..6789    +  CDS            rop (fragment): Rop protein, which maintains plasmids at low copy number; rop
   6891..6990    +  misc_feature   bom (fragment): basis of mobility region from pBR322
   6996..7145    -  CDS            lacZα (fragment): LacZα fragment of β-galactosidase; lacZ fragment
   7145..7346    -  CDS            TcR (fragment): tetracycline efflux protein; tet; confers resistance to tetracycline
   7347..7445    +  CDS            env (fragment): murine leukemia virus gPr80 envelope polyprotein precursor; env; proteolytically cleaved into gp70SU and p15TM subunits
   7487..516     +  LTR            5' LTR (across the origin): 5' long terminal repeat from murine embryonic stem cell virus
>Addgene plasmid #207958 | TurboID-MCS MSCV-IRES-GFP | addgene full sequence | sequence record 414097 | Addgene NGS Result
ATGAAAGACCCCACCTGTAGGTTTGGCAAGCTAGCTTAAGTAACGCCATTTTGCAAGGCATGGAAAATAC
ATAACTGAGAATAGAGAAGTTCAGATCAAGGTTAGGAACAGAGAGACAGCAGAATATGGGCCAAACAGGA
TATCTGTGGTAAGCAGTTCCTGCCCCGGCTCAGGGCCAAGAACAGATGGTCCCCAGATGCGGTCCCGCCC
TCAGCAGTTTCTAGAGAACCATCAGATGTTTCCAGGGTGCCCCAAGGACCTGAAATGACCCTGTGCCTTA
TTTGAACTAACCAATCAGTTCGCTTCTCGCTTCTGTTCGCGCGCTTCTGCTCCCCGAGCTCAATAAAAGA
GCCCACAACCCCTCACTCGGCGCGCCAGTCCTCCGATAGACTGCGTCGCCCGGGTACCCGTATTCCCAAT
AAAGCCTCTTGCTGTTTGCATCCGAATCGTGGACTCGCTGATCCTTGGGAGGGTCTCCTCAGATTGATTG
ACTGCCCACCTCGGGGGTCTTTCATTTGGAGGTTCCACCGAGATTTGGAGACCCCTGCCCAGGGACCACC
GACCCCCCCGCCGGGAGGTAAGCTGGCCAGCGGTCGTTTCGTGTCTGTCTCTGTCTTTGTGCGTGTTTGT
GCCGGCATCTAATGTTTGCGCCTGCGTCTGTACTAGTTAGCTAACTAGCTCTGTATCTGGCGGACCCGTG
GTGGAACTGACGAGTTCTGAACACCCGGCCGCAACCCTGGGAGACGTCCCAGGGACTTTGGGGGCCGTTT
TTGTGGCCCGACCTGAGGAAGGGAGTCGATGTGGAATCCGACCCCGTCAGGATATGTGGTTCTGGTAGGA
GACGAGAACCTAAAACAGTTCCCGCCTCCGTCTGAATTTTTGCTTTCGGTTTGGAACCGAAGCCGCGCGT
CTTGTCTGCTGCAGCGCTGCAGCATCGTTCTGTGTTGTCTCTGTCTGACTGTGTTTCTGTATTTGTCTGA
AAATTAGGGCCAGACTGTTACCACTCCCTTAAGTTTGACCTTAGGTCACTGGAAAGATGTCGAGCGGATC
GCTCACAACCAGTCGGTAGATGTCAAGAAGAGACGTTGGGTTACCTTCTGCTCTGCAGAATGGCCAACCT
TTAACGTCGGATGGCCGCGAGACGGCACCTTTAACCGAGACCTCATCACCCAGGTTAAGATCAAGGTCTT
TTCACCTGGCCCGCATGGACACCCAGACCAGGTCCCCTACATCGTGACCTGGGAAGCCTTGGCTTTTGAC
CCCCCTCCCTGGGTCAAGCCCTTTGTACACCCTAAGCCTCCGCCTCCTCTTCCTCCATCCGCCCCGTCTC
TCCCCCTTGAACCTCCTCGTTCGACCCCGCCTCGATCCTCCCTTTATCCAGCCCTCACTCCTTCTCTAGG
CGCCGGAATTAGATCTCTCGAGGTTAACCAATTCGCCACCATGAAAGACAATACTGTGCCTCTGAAGCTG
ATCGCTCTCCTGGCTAATGGCGAGTTCCATAGTGGCGAACAGCTGGGAGAAACCCTGGGCATGTCCAGGG
CCGCTATCAACAAGCACATTCAGACTCTGCGCGACTGGGGCGTGGACGTGTTCACCGTGCCCGGAAAGGG
CTACTCTCTGCCCGAGCCTATCCCGCTGCTGAACGCTAAACAGATTCTGGGACAGCTGGACGGCGGGAGC
GTGGCAGTCCTGCCTGTGGTCGACTCCACCAATCAGTACCTGCTGGATCGAATCGGCGAGCTGAAGAGTG
GGGATGCTTGCATTGCAGAATATCAGCAGGCAGGGAGAGGAAGCAGAGGGAGGAAATGGTTCTCTCCTTT
TGGAGCTAACCTGTACCTGAGTATGTTTTGGCGCCTGAAGCGGGGACCAGCAGCAATCGGCCTGGGCCCG
GTCATCGGAATTGTCATGGCAGAAGCGCTGCGAAAGCTGGGAGCAGACAAGGTGCGAGTCAAATGGCCCA
ATGACCTGTATCTGCAGGATAGAAAGCTGGCAGGCATCCTGGTGGAGCTGGCCGGAATAACAGGCGATGC
TGCACAGATCGTCATTGGCGCCGGGATTAACGTGGCTATGAGGCGCGTGGAGGAAAGCGTGGTCAATCAG
GGCTGGATCACACTGCAGGAAGCAGGGATTAACCTGGACAGGAATACTCTGGCCGCTACGCTGATCCGAG
AGCTGCGGGCAGCCCTGGAACTGTTCGAGCAGGAAGGCCTGGCTCCATATCTGCCACGGTGGGAGAAGCT
GGATAACTTCATCAATAGACCCGTGAAGCTGATCATTGGGGACAAAGAGATTTTCGGGATTAGCCGGGGG
ATTGATAAACAGGGAGCCCTGCTGCTGGAACAGGACGGAGTTATCAAACCCTGGATGGGCGGAGAAATCA
GTCTGCGGTCTGCCGAAAAGGGTGGAGGTGGTTCTGGCGGAGGCGGCTCTGGAGGAGGAGGAAGTGGATC
CTCGCGAACCGGTATGCATCCGCGGGAATTCGCCCCCCCCCCCTAACGTTACTGGCCGAAGCCGCTTGGA
ATAAGGCCGGTGTGCGTTTGTCTATATGTTATTTTCCACCATATTGCCGTCTTTTGGCAATGTGAGGGCC
CGGAAACCTGGCCCTGTCTTCTTGACGAGCATTCCTAGGGGTCTTTCCCCTCTCGCCAAAGGAATGCAAG
GTCTGTTGAATGTCGTGAAGGAAGCAGTTCCTCTGGAAGCTTCTTGAAGACAAACAACGTCTGTAGCGAC
CCTTTGCAGGCAGCGGAACCCCCCACCTGGCGACAGGTGCCTCTGCGGCCAAAAGCCACGTGTATAAGAT
ACACCTGCAAAGGCGGCACAACCCCAGTGCCACGTTGTGAGTTGGATAGTTGTGGAAAGAGTCAAATGGC
TCTCCTCAAGCGTATTCAACAAGGGGCTGAAGGATGCCCAGAAGGTACCCCATTGTATGGGATCTGATCT
GGGGCCTCGGTGCACATGCTTTACATGTGTTTAGTCGAGGTTAAAAAAACGTCTAGGCCCCCCGAACCAC
GGGGACGTGGTTTTCCTTTGAAAAACACGATGATAATATGGCCACAACCATGGTGAGCAAGGGCGAGGAG
CTGTTCACCGGGGTGGTGCCCATCCTGGTCGAGCTGGACGGCGACGTAAACGGCCACAAGTTCAGCGTGT
CTGGCGAGGGCGAGGGCGATGCCACCTACGGCAAGCTGACCCTGAAGTTCATCTGCACCACCGGCAAGCT
GCCCGTGCCCTGGCCCACCCTCGTGACCACCCTGACCTACGGCGTGCAGTGCTTCAGCCGCTACCCCGAC
CACATGAAGCAGCACGACTTCTTCAAGTCCGCCATGCCCGAAGGCTACGTCCAGGAGCGCACCATCTTCT
TCAAGGACGACGGCAACTACAAGACCCGCGCCGAGGTGAAGTTCGAGGGCGACACCCTGGTGAACCGCAT
CGAGCTGAAGGGCATCGACTTCAAGGAGGACGGCAACATCCTGGGGCACAAGCTGGAGTACAACTACAAC
AGCCACAACGTCTATATCATGGCCGACAAGCAGAAGAACGGCATCAAGGCGAACTTCAAGATCCGCCACA
ACATCGAGGACGGCAGCGTGCAGCTCGCCGACCACTACCAGCAGAACACCCCCATCGGCGACGGCCCCGT
GCTGCTGCCCGACAACCACTACCTGAGCACCCAGTCCGCCCTGAGCAAAGACCCCAACGAGAAGCGCGAT
CACATGGTCCTGCTGGAGTTCGTGACCGCCGCCGGGATCACTCTCGGCATGGACGAGCTGTACAAGTAAT
GAATTAATTAAGAATTATCAAGCTTATCGATACCGTCGACCTGCAGCCAAGCTTATCGATAAAATAAAAG
ATTTTATTTAGTCTCCAGAAAAAGGGGGGAATGAAAGACCCCACCTGTAGGTTTGGCAAGCTAGCTTAAG
TAACGCCATTTTGCAAGGCATGGAAAATACATAACTGAGAATAGAGAAGTTCAGATCAAGGTTAGGAACA
GAGAGACAGCAGAATATGGGCCAAACAGGATATCTGTGGTAAGCAGTTCCTGCCCCGGCTCAGGGCCAAG
AACAGATGGTCCCCAGATGCGGTCCCGCCCTCAGCAGTTTCTAGAGAACCATCAGATGTTTCCAGGGTGC
CCCAAGGACCTGAAATGACCCTGTGCCTTATTTGAACTAACCAATCAGTTCGCTTCTCGCTTCTGTTCGC
GCGCTTCTGCTCCCCGAGCTCAATAAAAGAGCCCACAACCCCTCACTCGGCGCGCCAGTCCTCCGATAGA
CTGCGTCGCCCGGGTACCCGTGTATCCAATAAACCCTCTTGCAGTTGCATCCGACTTGTGGTCTCGCTGT
TCCTTGGGAGGGTCTCCTCTGAGTGATTGACTACCCGTCAGCGGGGGTCTTTCATGGGTAACAGTTTCTT
GAAGTTGGAGAACAACATTCTGAGGGTAGGAGTCGAATATTAAGTAATCCTGACTCAATTAGCCACTGTT
TTGAATCCACATACTCCAATACTCCTGAAATAGTTCATTATGGACAGCGCAGAAAGAGCTGGGGAGAATT
GTGAAATTGTTATCCGCTCACAATTCCACACAACATACGAGCCGGAAGCATAAAGTGTAAAGCCTGGGGT
GCCTAATGAGTGAGCTAACTCACATTAATTGCGTTGCGCTCACTGCCCGCTTTCCAGTCGGGAAACCTGT
CGTGCCAGCTGCATTAATGAATCGGCCAACGCGCGGGGAGAGGCGGTTTGCGTATTGGGCGCTCTTCCGC
TTCCTCGCTCACTGACTCGCTGCGCTCGGTCGTTCGGCTGCGGCGAGCGGTATCAGCTCACTCAAAGGCG
GTAATACGGTTATCCACAGAATCAGGGGATAACGCAGGAAAGAACATGTGAGCAAAAGGCCAGCAAAAGG
CCAGGAACCGTAAAAAGGCCGCGTTGCTGGCGTTTTTCCATAGGCTCCGCCCCCCTGACGAGCATCACAA
AAATCGACGCTCAAGTCAGAGGTGGCGAAACCCGACAGGACTATAAAGATACCAGGCGTTTCCCCCTGGA
AGCTCCCTCGTGCGCTCTCCTGTTCCGACCCTGCCGCTTACCGGATACCTGTCCGCCTTTCTCCCTTCGG
GAAGCGTGGCGCTTTCTCATAGCTCACGCTGTAGGTATCTCAGTTCGGTGTAGGTCGTTCGCTCCAAGCT
GGGCTGTGTGCACGAACCCCCCGTTCAGCCCGACCGCTGCGCCTTATCCGGTAACTATCGTCTTGAGTCC
AACCCGGTAAGACACGACTTATCGCCACTGGCAGCAGCCACTGGTAACAGGATTAGCAGAGCGAGGTATG
TAGGCGGTGCTACAGAGTTCTTGAAGTGGTGGCCTAACTACGGCTACACTAGAAGAACAGTATTTGGTAT
CTGCGCTCTGCTGAAGCCAGTTACCTTCGGAAAAAGAGTTGGTAGCTCTTGATCCGGCAAACAAACCACC
GCTGGTAGCGGTGGTTTTTTTGTTTGCAAGCAGCAGATTACGCGCAGAAAAAAAGGATCTCAAGAAGATC
CTTTGATCTTTTCTACGGGGTCTGACGCTCAGTGGAACGAAAACTCACGTTAAGGGATTTTGGTCATGAG
ATTATCAAAAAGGATCTTCACCTAGATCCTTTTAAATTAAAAATGAAGTTTTAAATCAATCTAAAGTATA
TATGAGTAAACTTGGTCTGACAGTTACCAATGCTTAATCAGTGAGGCACCTATCTCAGCGATCTGTCTAT
TTCGTTCATCCATAGTTGCCTGACTCCCCGTCGTGTAGATAACTACGATACGGGAGGGCTTACCATCTGG
CCCCAGTGCTGCAATGATACCGCGAGACCCACGCTCACCGGCTCCAGATTTATCAGCAATAAACCAGCCA
GCCGGAAGGGCCGAGCGCAGAAGTGGTCCTGCAACTTTATCCGCCTCCATCCAGTCTATTAATTGTTGCC
GGGAAGCTAGAGTAAGTAGTTCGCCAGTTAATAGTTTGCGCAACGTTGTTGCCATTGCTACAGGCATCGT
GGTGTCACGCTCGTCGTTTGGTATGGCTTCATTCAGCTCCGGTTCCCAACGATCAAGGCGAGTTACATGA
TCCCCCATGTTGTGCAAAAAAGCGGTTAGCTCCTTCGGTCCTCCGATCGTTGTCAGAAGTAAGTTGGCCG
CAGTGTTATCACTCATGGTTATGGCAGCACTGCATAATTCTCTTACTGTCATGCCATCCGTAAGATGCTT
TTCTGTGACTGGTGAGTACTCAACCAAGTCATTCTGAGAATAGTGTATGCGGCGACCGAGTTGCTCTTGC
CCGGCGTCAATACGGGATAATACCGCGCCACATAGCAGAACTTTAAAAGTGCTCATCATTGGAAAACGTT
CTTCGGGGCGAAAACTCTCAAGGATCTTACCGCTGTTGAGATCCAGTTCGATGTAACCCACTCGTGCACC
CAACTGATCTTCAGCATCTTTTACTTTCACCAGCGTTTCTGGGTGAGCAAAAACAGGAAGGCAAAATGCC
GCAAAAAAGGGAATAAGGGCGACACGGAAATGTTGAATACTCATACTCTTCCTTTTTCAATATTATTGAA
GCATTTATCAGGGTTATTGTCTCATGAGCGGATACATATTTGAATGTATTTAGAAAAATAAACAAATAGG
GGTTCCGCGCACATTTCCCCGAAAAGTGCCACCTGACGTCTAAGAAACCATTATTATCATGACATTAACC
TATAAAAATAGGCGTATCACGAGGCCCTTTCGTCTCGCGCGTTTCGGTGATGACGGTGAAAACCTCTGAC
ACATGCAGCTCCCGGAGACGGTCACAGCTTGTCTGTAAGCGGATGCCGGGAGCAGACAAGCCCGTCAGGG
CGCGTCAGCGGGTGTTGGCGGGTGTCGGGGCTGGCTTAACTATGCGGCATCAGAGCAGATTGTACTGAGA
GTGCACCATATGCGGTGTGAAATACCGCACAGATGCGTAAGGAGAAAATACCGCATCAGGCGCCATTCGC
CATTCAGGCTGCGCAACTGTTGGGAAGGGCGATCGGTGCGGGCCTCTTCGCTATTACGCCAGCTGGCGAA
AGGGGGATGTGCTGCAAGGCGATTAAGTTGGGTAACGCCAGGGTTTTCCCAGTCACGACGTTGTAAAACG
ACGGCGCAAGGAATGGTGCATGCAAGGAGATGGCGCCCAACAGTCCCCCGGCCACGGGGCCTGCCACCAT
ACCCACGCCGAAACAAGCGCTCATGAGCCCGAAGTGGCGAGCCCGATCTTCCCCATCGGTGATGTCGGCG
ATATAGGCGCCAGCAACCGCACCTGTGGCGCCGGTGATGCCGGCCACGATGCGTCCGGCGTAGAGGCGAT
TAGTCCAATTTGTTAAAGACAGGATATCAGTGGTCCAGGCTCTAGTTTTGACTCAACAATATCACCAGCT
GAAGCCTATAGAGTACGAGCCATAGATAAAATAAAAGATTTTATTTAGTCTCCAGAAAAAGGGGGGA
